>Addgene plasmid #235072 | Tad-CBE(CCC2) | addgene full sequence | sequence record 469791 | Addgene NGS Result
TTCACCTAGATCCTTTTAAATTAAAAATGAAGTTTTAAATCAATCTAAAGTATATATGAGTAAACTTGGT
CTGACAGTTACCAATGCTTAATCAGTGAGGCACCTATCTCAGCGATCTGTCTATTTCGTTCATCCATAGT
TGCCTGACTCCCCGTCGTGTAGATAACTACGATACGGGAGGGCTTACCATCTGGCCCCAGTGCTGCAATG
ATACCGCGGCTACCACGCTCACCGGCTCCAGATTTATCAGCAATAAACCAGCCAGCCGGAAGGGCCGAGC
GCAGAAGTGGTCCTGCAACTTTATCCGCCTCCATCCAGTCTATTAATTGTTGCCGGGAAGCTAGAGTAAG
TAGTTCGCCAGTTAATAGTTTGCGCAACGTTGTTGCCATTGCTACAGGCATCGTGGTGTCACGCTCGTCG
TTTGGTATGGCTTCATTCAGCTCCGGTTCCCAACGATCAAGGCGAGTTACATGATCCCCCATGTTGTGCA
AAAAAGCGGTTAGCTCCTTCGGTCCTCCGATCGTTGTCAGAAGTAAGTTGGCCGCAGTGTTATCACTCAT
GGTTATGGCAGCACTGCATAATTCTCTTACTGTCATGCCATCCGTAAGATGCTTTTCTGTGACTGGTGAG
TACTCAACCAAGTCATTCTGAGAATAGTGTATGCGGCGACCGAGTTGCTCTTGCCCGGCGTCAATACGGG
ATAATACCGCGCCACATAGCAGAACTTTAAAAGTGCTCATCATTGGAAAACGTTCTTCGGGGCGAAAACT
CTCAAGGATCTTACCGCTGTTGAGATCCAGTTCGATGTAACCCACTCGTGCACCCAACTGATCTTCAGCA
TCTTTTACTTTCACCAGCGTTTCTGGGTGAGCAAAAACAGGAAGGCAAAATGCCGCAAAAAAGGGAATAA
GGGCGACACGGAAATGTTGAATACTCATACTCTTCCTTTTTCAATATTATTGAAGCATTTATCAGGGTTA
TTGTCTCATGAGCGGATACATATTTGAATGTATTTAGAAAAATAAACAAATAGGGGTTCCGCGCACATTT
CCCCGAAAAGTGCCACCTGACGTCGACGGATCGGGAGATCGATCTCCCGATCCCCTAGGGTCGACTCTCA
GTACAATCTGCTCTGATGCCGCATAGTTAAGCCAGTATCTGCTCCCTGCTTGTGTGTTGGAGGTCGCTGA
GTAGTGCGCGAGCAAAATTTAAGCTACAACAAGGCAAGGCTTGACCGACAATTGCATGAAGAATCTGCTT
AGGGTTAGGCGTTTTGCGCTGCTTCGCGATGTACGGGCCAGATATACGCGTTGACATTGATTATTGACTA
GTTATTAATAGTAATCAATTACGGGGTCATTAGTTCATAGCCCATATATGGAGTTCCGCGTTACATAACT
TACGGTAAATGGCCCGCCTGGCTGACCGCCCAACGACCCCCGCCCATTGACGTCAATAATGACGTATGTT
CCCATAGTAACGCCAATAGGGACTTTCCATTGACGTCAATGGGTGGAGTATTTACGGTAAACTGCCCACT
TGGCAGTACATCAAGTGTATCATATGCCAAGTACGCCCCCTATTGACGTCAATGACGGTAAATGGCCCGC
CTGGCATTATGCCCAGTACATGACCTTATGGGACTTTCCTACTTGGCAGTACATCTACGTATTAGTCATC
GCTATTACCATGGTGATGCGGTTTTGGCAGTACATCAATGGGCGTGGATAGCGGTTTGACTCACGGGGAT
TTCCAAGTCTCCACCCCATTGACGTCAATGGGAGTTTGTTTTGGCACCAAAATCAACGGGACTTTCCAAA
ATGTCGTAACAACTCCGCCCCATTGACGCAAATGGGCGGTAGGCGTGTACGGTGGGAGGTCTATATAAGC
AGAGCTGGTTTAGTGAACCGTCAGATCCGCTAGAGATCCGCGGCCGCTAATACGACTCACTATAGGGAGA
GCCGCCACCATGAAACGGACAGCCGACGGAAGCGAGTTCGAGTCACCAAAGAAGAAGCGGAAAGTCTCTG
AAGTCGAGTTTAGCCACGAGTATTGGATGAGGCACGCACTGACCCTGGCAAAGCGAGCACGGGATGAAGG
GCATGCTCCCGTGGGCGCCGTGCTGGTGCTCAACAATAGAGTGATCGGAGAGGGATGGCCGATGACTCGG
TGTCTTCACGACCCTACCGCACACGCAGAGATCATGGCACTGAGGCAGGGAGGCCTGGTCATGCAGAATT
ACCGCCTGTACGATGCCACCCTGTATTCGACACTCGAGCCATGCGTGATGTGCGCAGGAGCAATGATCCA
CAGCAGGATCGGAAGAGTGGTGTTCGGAGTGCCGCATCTGCTGTATGGCGCAGTAGGCTCCCTGATGAAT
GTGCTGCACTACCCCGGCATAAAGCACCGGGTGGAGATCACAGAGGGAATCCTGGCAGACGAGTGCGCCG
CCCTGCTGTGCCGTTTCTTTAGAATGCCGAGACGGGTGTTCAAGGCCCAGAAGAAGGCACAGAGCTCCAC
CGACTCTGGAGGATCTAGCGGAGGATCCTCTGGCAGCGAGACACCAGGAACAAGCGAGTCAGCAACACCA
GAGAGCAGTGGCGGCAGCAGCGGCGGCAGCGACAAGAAGTACAGCATCGGCCTGGCCATCGGCACCAACT
CTGTGGGCTGGGCCGTGATCACCGACGAGTACAAGGTGCCCAGCAAGAAATTCAAGGTGCTGGGCAACAC
CGACCGGCACAGCATCAAGAAGAACCTGATCGGAGCCCTGCTGTTCGACAGCGGCGAAACAGCCGAGGCC
ACCCGGCTGAAGAGAACCGCCAGAAGAAGATACACCAGACGGAAGAACCGGATCTGCTATCTGCAAGAGA
TCTTCAGCAACGAGATGGCCAAGGTGGACGACAGCTTCTTCCACAGACTGGAAGAGTCCTTCCTGGTGGA
AGAGGATAAGAAGCACGAGCGGCACCCCATCTTCGGCAACATCGTGGACGAGGTGGCCTACCACGAGAAG
TACCCCACCATCTACCACCTGAGAAAGAAACTGGTGGACAGCACCGACAAGGCCGACCTGCGGCTGATCT
ATCTGGCCCTGGCCCACATGATCAAGTTCCGGGGCCACTTCCTGATCGAGGGCGACCTGAACCCCGACAA
CAGCGACGTGGACAAGCTGTTCATCCAGCTGGTGCAGACCTACAACCAGCTGTTCGAGGAAAACCCCATC
AACGCCAGCGGCGTGGACGCCAAGGCCATCCTGTCTGCCAGACTGAGCAAGAGCAGACGGCTGGAAAATC
TGATCGCCCAGCTGCCCGGCGAAAAGAAGAATGGCCTGTTCGGAAACCTGATTGCCCTGAGCCTGGGCCT
GACCCCCAACTTCAAGAGCAACTTCGACCTGGCCGAGGATGCCAAACTGCAGCTGAGCAAGGACACCTAC
GACGACGACCTGGACAACCTGCTGGCCCAGATCGGCGACCAGTACGCCGACCTGTTTCTGGCCGCCAAGA
ACCTGTCCGACGCCATCCTGCTGAGCGACATCCTGAGAGTGAACACCGAGATCACCAAGGCCCCCCTGAG
CGCCTCTATGATCAAGAGATACGACGAGCACCACCAGGACCTGACCCTGCTGAAAGCTCTCGTGCGGCAG
CAGCTGCCTGAGAAGTACAAAGAGATTTTCTTCGACCAGAGCAAGAACGGCTACGCCGGCTACATTGACG
GCGGAGCCAGCCAGGAAGAGTTCTACAAGTTCATCAAGCCCATCCTGGAAAAGATGGACGGCACCGAGGA
ACTGCTCGTGAAGCTGAACAGAGAGGACCTGCTGCGGAAGCAGCGGACCTTCGACAACGGCAGCATCCCC
CACCAGATCCACCTGGGAGAGCTGCACGCCATTCTGCGGCGGCAGGAAGATTTTTACCCATTCCTGAAGG
ACAACCGGGAAAAGATCGAGAAGATCCTGACCTTCCGCATCCCCTACTACGTGGGCCCTCTGGCCAGGGG
AAACAGCAGATTCGCCTGGATGACCAGAAAGAGCGAGGAAACCATCACCCCCTGGAACTTCGAGGAAGTG
GTGGACAAGGGCGCTTCCGCCCAGAGCTTCATCGAGCGGATGACCAACTTCGATAAGAACCTGCCCAACG
AGAAGGTGCTGCCCAAGCACAGCCTGCTGTACGAGTACTTCACCGTGTATAACGAGCTGACCAAAGTGAA
ATACGTGACCGAGGGAATGAGAAAGCCCGCCTTCCTGAGCGGCGAGCAGAAAAAGGCCATCGTGGACCTG
CTGTTCAAGACCAACCGGAAAGTGACCGTGAAGCAGCTGAAAGAGGACTACTTCAAGAAAATCGAGTGCT
TCGACTCCGTGGAAATCTCCGGCGTGGAAGATCGGTTCAACGCCTCCCTGGGCACATACCACGATCTGCT
GAAAATTATCAAGGACAAGGACTTCCTGGACAATGAGGAAAACGAGGACATTCTGGAAGATATCGTGCTG
ACCCTGACACTGTTTGAGGACAGAGAGATGATCGAGGAACGGCTGAAAACCTATGCCCACCTGTTCGACG
ACAAAGTGATGAAGCAGCTGAAGCGGCGGAGATACACCGGCTGGGGCAGGCTGAGCCGGAAGCTGATCAA
CGGCATCCGGGACAAGCAGTCCGGCAAGACAATCCTGGATTTCCTGAAGTCCGACGGCTTCGCCAACAGA
AACTTCATGCAGCTGATCCACGACGACAGCCTGACCTTTAAAGAGGACATCCAGAAAGCCCAGGTGTCCG
GCCAGGGCGATAGCCTGCACGAGCACATTGCCAATCTGGCCGGCAGCCCCGCCATTAAGAAGGGCATCCT
GCAGACAGTGAAGGTGGTGGACGAGCTCGTGAAAGTGATGGGCCGGCACAAGCCCGAGAACATCGTGATC
GAAATGGCCAGAGAGAACCAGACCACCCAGAAGGGACAGAAGAACAGCCGCGAGAGAATGAAGCGGATCG
AAGAGGGCATCAAAGAGCTGGGCAGCCAGATCCTGAAAGAACACCCCGTGGAAAACACCCAGCTGCAGAA
CGAGAAGCTGTACCTGTACTACCTGCAGAATGGGCGGGATATGTACGTGGACCAGGAACTGGACATCAAC
CGGCTGTCCGACTACGATGTGGACCATATCGTGCCTCAGAGCTTTCTGAAGGACGACTCCATCGACAACA
AGGTGCTGACCAGAAGCGACAAGAACCGGGGCAAGAGCGACAACGTGCCCTCCGAAGAGGTCGTGAAGAA
GATGAAGAACTACTGGCGGCAGCTGCTGAACGCCAAGCTGATTACCCAGAGAAAGTTCGACAATCTGACC
AAGGCCGAGAGAGGCGGCCTGAGCGAACTGGATAAGGCCGGCTTCATCAAGAGACAGCTGGTGGAAACCC
GGCAGATCACAAAGCACGTGGCACAGATCCTGGACTCCCGGATGAACACTAAGTACGACGAGAATGACAA
GCTGATCCGGGAAGTGAAAGTGATCACCCTGAAGTCCAAGCTGGTGTCCGATTTCCGGAAGGATTTCCAG
TTTTACAAAGTGCGCGAGATCAACAACTACCACCACGCCCACGACGCCTACCTGAACGCCGTCGTGGGAA
CCGCCCTGATCAAAAAGTACCCTAAGCTGGAAAGCGAGTTCGTGTACGGCGACTACAAGGTGTACGACGT
GCGGAAGATGATCGCCAAGAGCGAGCAGGAAATCGGCAAGGCTACCGCCAAGTACTTCTTCTACAGCAAC
ATCATGAACTTTTTCAAGACCGAGATTACCCTGGCCAACGGCGAGATCCGGAAGCGGCCTCTGATCGAGA
CAAACGGCGAAACCGGGGAGATCGTGTGGGATAAGGGCCGGGATTTTGCCACCGTGCGGAAAGTGCTGAG
CATGCCCCAAGTGAATATCGTGAAAAAGACCGAGGTGCAGACAGGCGGCTTCAGCAAAGAGTCTATCCTG
CCCAAGAGGAACAGCGATAAGCTGATCGCCAGAAAGAAGGACTGGGACCCTAAGAAGTACGGCGGCTTCG
ACAGCCCCACCGTGGCCTATTCTGTGCTGGTGGTGGCCAAAGTGGAAAAGGGCAAGTCCAAGAAACTGAA
GAGTGTGAAAGAGCTGCTGGGGATCACCATCATGGAAAGAAGCAGCTTCGAGAAGAATCCCATCGACTTT
CTGGAAGCCAAGGGCTACAAAGAAGTGAAAAAGGACCTGATCATCAAGCTGCCTAAGTACTCCCTGTTCG
AGCTGGAAAACGGCCGGAAGAGAATGCTGGCCTCTGCCGGCGAACTGCAGAAGGGAAACGAACTGGCCCT
GCCCTCCAAATATGTGAACTTCCTGTACCTGGCCAGCCACTATGAGAAGCTGAAGGGCTCCCCCGAGGAT
AATGAGCAGAAACAGCTGTTTGTGGAACAGCACAAGCACTACCTGGACGAGATCATCGAGCAGATCAGCG
AGTTCTCCAAGAGAGTGATCCTGGCCGACGCTAATCTGGACAAAGTGCTGTCCGCCTACAACAAGCACCG
GGATAAGCCCATCAGAGAGCAGGCCGAGAATATCATCCACCTGTTTACCCTGACCAATCTGGGAGCCCCT
GCCGCCTTCAAGTACTTTGACACCACCATCGACCGGAAGAGGTACACCAGCACCAAAGAGGTGCTGGACG
CCACCCTGATCCACCAGAGCATCACCGGCCTGTACGAGACACGGATCGACCTGTCTCAGCTGGGAGGTGA
CAGCGGCGGGAGCGGCGGGAGCGGGGGGAGCACTAATCTGAGCGACATCATTGAGAAGGAGACTGGGAAA
CAGCTGGTCATTCAGGAGTCCATCCTGATGCTGCCTGAGGAGGTGGAGGAAGTGATCGGCAACAAGCCAG
AGTCTGACATCCTGGTGCACACCGCCTACGACGAGTCCACAGATGAGAATGTGATGCTGCTGACCTCTGA
CGCCCCCGAGTATAAGCCTTGGGCCCTGGTCATCCAGGATTCTAACGGCGAGAATAAGATCAAGATGCTG
AGCGGAGGATCCGGAGGATCTGGAGGCAGCACCAACCTGTCTGACATCATCGAGAAGGAGACAGGCAAGC
AGCTGGTCATCCAGGAGAGCATCCTGATGCTGCCCGAAGAAGTCGAAGAAGTGATCGGAAACAAGCCTGA
GAGCGATATCCTGGTCCATACCGCCTACGACGAGAGTACCGACGAAAATGTGATGCTGCTGACATCCGAC
GCCCCAGAGTATAAGCCCTGGGCTCTGGTCATCCAGGATTCCAACGGAGAGAACAAAATCAAAATGCTGT
CTGGCGGCTCAAAAAGAACCGCCGACGGCAGCGAATTCGAGCCCAAGAAGAAGAGGAAAGTCTAACCGGT
CATCATCACCATCACCATTGAGTTTAAACCCGCTGATCAGCCTCGACTGTGCCTTCTAGTTGCCAGCCAT
CTGTTGTTTGCCCCTCCCCCGTGCCTTCCTTGACCCTGGAAGGTGCCACTCCCACTGTCCTTTCCTAATA
AAATGAGGAAATTGCATCGCATTGTCTGAGTAGGTGTCATTCTATTCTGGGGGGTGGGGTGGGGCAGGAC
AGCAAGGGGGAGGATTGGGAAGACAATAGCAGGCATGCTGGGGATGCGGTGGGCTCTATGGCTTCTGAGG
CGGAAAGAACCAGCTGGGGCTCGATACCGTCGACCTCTAGCTAGAGCTTGGCGTAATCATGGTCATAGCT
GTTTCCTGTGTGAAATTGTTATCCGCTCACAATTCCACACAACATACGAGCCGGAAGCATAAAGTGTAAA
GCCTAGGGTGCCTAATGAGTGAGCTAACTCACATTAATTGCGTTGCGCTCACTGCCCGCTTTCCAGTCGG
GAAACCTGTCGTGCCAGCTGCATTAATGAATCGGCCAACGCGCGGGGAGAGGCGGTTTGCGTATTGGGCG
CTCTTCCGCTTCCTCGCTCACTGACTCGCTGCGCTCGGTCGTTCGGCTGCGGCGAGCGGTATCAGCTCAC
TCAAAGGCGGTAATACGGTTATCCACAGAATCAGGGGATAACGCAGGAAAGAACATGTGAGCAAAAGGCC
AGCAAAAGGCCAGGAACCGTAAAAAGGCCGCGTTGCTGGCGTTTTTCCATAGGCTCCGCCCCCCTGACGA
GCATCACAAAAATCGACGCTCAAGTCAGAGGTGGCGAAACCCGACAGGACTATAAAGATACCAGGCGTTT
CCCCCTGGAAGCTCCCTCGTGCGCTCTCCTGTTCCGACCCTGCCGCTTACCGGATACCTGTCCGCCTTTC
TCCCTTCGGGAAGCGTGGCGCTTTCTCATAGCTCACGCTGTAGGTATCTCAGTTCGGTGTAGGTCGTTCG
CTCCAAGCTGGGCTGTGTGCACGAACCCCCCGTTCAGCCCGACCGCTGCGCCTTATCCGGTAACTATCGT
CTTGAGTCCAACCCGGTAAGACACGACTTATCGCCACTGGCAGCAGCCACTGGTAACAGGATTAGCAGAG
CGAGGTATGTAGGCGGTGCTACAGAGTTCTTGAAGTGGTGGCCTAACTACGGCTACACTAGAAGAACAGT
ATTTGGTATCTGCGCTCTGCTGAAGCCAGTTACCTTCGGAAAAAGAGTTGGTAGCTCTTGATCCGGCAAA
CAAACCACCGCTGGTAGCGGTGGTTTTTTTGTTTGCAAGCAGCAGATTACGCGCAGAAAAAAAGGATCTC
AAGAAGATCCTTTGATCTTTTCTACGGGGTCTGACACTCAGTGGAACGAAAACTCACGTTAAGGGATTTT
GGTCATGAGATTATCAAAAAGGATC
Features (pLannotate 1.2.2; 17 found; start..end, strand, type, name):
     78..938     -  CDS            AmpR: β-lactamase; bla; confers resistance to ampicillin, carbenicillin, and related antibiotics
    939..1043    -  promoter       AmpR promoter: bla
   1114..1158    -  misc_feature   bom (fragment): basis of mobility region from pBR322
   1313..1692    +  enhancer       CMV enhancer: human cytomegalovirus immediate early enhancer
   1693..1896    +  promoter       CMV promoter: human cytomegalovirus (CMV) immediate early promoter
   1938..1956    +  promoter       T7 promoter: promoter for bacteriophage T7 RNA polymerase
   2027..2506    +  CDS            tadA: TADA_ECOLI - Also known as yfhC. Experimental evidence at protein level: Swiss-Prot protein existence level 1. Catalyzes the deamination of adenosine to inosine at the wobble position 34 of tRNA(Arg2). Essential for cell viability. From Escherichia coli (strain K12).
   2621..6717    +  CDS            Cas9 (fragment): Cas9 (Csn1) endonuclease from the Streptococcus pyogenes Type II CRISPR/Cas system generates RNA-guided double strand breaks in DNA
   7031..7279    +  CDS            UGI: UNGI_BPPB2 - Experimental evidence at protein level: Swiss-Prot protein existence level 1. This protein binds specifically and reversibly to the host uracil-DNA glycosylase, preventing removal of uracil residues from PBS2 DNA by the host uracil-excision repair system. From Bacillus phage PBS2 (Bacteriophage PBS2).
   7397..7621    +  polyA_signal   bGH poly(A) signal: bovine growth hormone polyadenylation signal
   7625..7646    +  promoter       SV40 promoter (fragment): SV40 enhancer and early promoter
   7651..7667    +  misc_feature   MCS (fragment): pBluescript multiple cloning site
   7716..7732    -  protein_bind   lac operator: The lac repressor binds to the lac operator to inhibit transcription in E. coli. This inhibition can be relieved by adding lactose or isopropyl-β-D-thiogalactopyranoside (IPTG). lac repressor encoded by lacI
   7740..7770    -  promoter       lac promoter: promoter for the E. coli lac operon
   7785..7806    -  protein_bind   CAP binding site: CAP binding activates transcription in the presence of cAMP. E. coli catabolite activator protein
   7819..7911    -  CDS            lacI (fragment): lac repressor; lacI; The lac repressor binds to the lac operator to inhibit transcription in E. coli. This inhibition can be relieved by adding lactose or isopropyl-β-D-thiogalactopyranoside (IPTG).
   8094..8682    -  rep_origin     ori: high-copy-number ColE1/pMB1/pBR322/pUC origin of replication
