[The description below was written by a language model from this plasmid's Addgene catalogue record and pLannotate feature annotations shown in this document.]
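Description:
Tad-CBE(CCC2) is a mammalian expression plasmid encoding a cytosine base editor, built by Golden Gate assembly on a pCMV backbone. It is maintained in E. coli as a high-copy plasmid through a ColE1/pBR322-type origin and selected with ampicillin via the β-lactamase gene and its native promoter. The sequenced record is 8,775 nt, consistent with the stated backbone and insert sizes. Small remnants of lac regulatory elements, a pBluescript polylinker, an SV40 promoter fragment and a pBR322 bom fragment are annotated in the backbone and appear to be cloning vestiges with no evident role in the design.

The payload is a single synthetic open reading frame driven by the human cytomegalovirus immediate-early enhancer and promoter and terminated by the bovine growth hormone polyadenylation signal. A T7 promoter sits just upstream of the coding region and could in principle support in vitro transcription. The fusion consists of an N-terminal bipartite nuclear localisation signal, a deaminase domain derived from E. coli TadA (the CCC2 variant, whose specific mutations are not given in the record), Streptococcus pyogenes Cas9 carrying the D10A nickase mutation, two copies of the phage PBS2 uracil glycosylase inhibitor, and a C-terminal bipartite NLS. The automated annotation detected only one UGI copy and no NLS features, so these details rest on the catalogue fields. In this architecture the guide-directed nickase positions the deaminase on the displaced DNA strand to convert cytosine to uracil, UGI blocks uracil excision, and nicking of the opposite strand favours a C•G to T•A outcome. No guide RNA cassette is annotated, so a guide must be supplied separately. The associated work concerns evolving deaminases for higher-precision cytosine editing.
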