Addgene plasmid #235072: Tad-CBE(CCC2)
Purpose: Expresses Tad-CBE(CCC2) in mammalian cells.
Depositing lab: Weixin Tang. Publication: High-precision cytosine base editors by evolving nucleic-acid-recognition hotspots in deaminase. Wu Y, Xiao YL, Tang W. Nat Biotechnol. 2025 Jul 7:10.1038/s41587-025-02678-w. doi: 10.1038/s41587-025-02678-w. PubMed 40624252.
Backbone
  Vector backbone: pCMV with a BR322 origin
  Backbone size w/o insert (bp): 3402
  Vector type: Mammalian Expression, CRISPR
Growth in bacteria
  Bacterial resistance: Ampicillin, 100 μg/mL
  Growth temperature: 37°C
  Growth strain: DH5alpha
  Copy number: High Copy
Gene/Insert
  Gene/Insert name: Tad-CBE(CCC2)-SpCas9 D10A
  Species: Synthetic
  Insert size (bp): 5373
  Tag / fusion protein: bpNLS (N terminal on insert); 2xUGI, bpNLS (C terminal on insert)
  Cloning method: Golden Gate
Terms and licenses: Academic/Nonprofit Terms; Industry Terms: Not Available to Industry
How to cite: Tad-CBE(CCC2) was a gift from Weixin Tang (Addgene plasmid # 235072 ; http://n2t.net/addgene:235072 ; RRID:Addgene_235072)
